>Addgene plasmid #41148 | pRcCMV Cep164 (Nigg CW325) | addgene partial sequence | sequence record 55559 | CMV-F 5'-CGCAAATGGGCGGTAGGCGTG-3'
ACCGTCAGATCCGCTAGCGCTACCGGACTCAGATCTCGAGCTCAAGCTTGCTTACATTTGCTTCTGACAC
AACTGTGTTCACTAGCAACCTCAAACAGACACCATGGAGCAGAAGCTGATCTCCGAGGAGGACCTGAACA
TGAATTCGGCCGGCCTAACCATGGCTGGACGACCCCTCCGCATAGGAGATCAGCTGGTTCTGGAAGAAGA
TTATGATGAGACCTACATTCCTAGTGAGCAAGAAATTCTTGAATTTGCCCGGGAGATTGGTATTGATCCC
ATCAAGGAACCAGAACTGATGTGGCTGGCGCGAGAGGGCATCGTGGCCCCACTGCCTGGAGAGTGGAAAC
CATGCCAGGACATCACAGGTGACATTTACTATTTCAACTTCGCCAACGGGCAGTCTATGTGGGACCATCC
ATGTGACGAACACTATCGGAGCTTGGTGATCCAAGAGCGGGCAAAGCTGTCAACTTCTGGGGCCATTAAG
AAGAAGAAAAAAAAAAAGGAAAAGAAAGACAAGAAGGACAGAGACCCCCCCAAAAGTTCGCTGGCCTTGG
GTTCCTCATTAGCCCCAGTTCATGTTCCTCTTGGGGGCCTGGCTCCTTTACGAGGTCTTGTGGATACCCC
ACCCTCTGCTCTTCGTGGATCTCAAAGCGTGAGCCTGGGGAGCTCAGTGGAGTCTGGACGTCAGCTTGGA
GAACTCATGCTGCCTTCACAGGGTCTCAAGACCTCTGCTTATACAAAGGGTCTCTTGGGCTCCATATATG
AGGACAAGACTGCTCTCAGCCTCTTGGGTTTAGGAGAAGAAACCAATGAGGAGGATGAGGAGGAA
