[The description below was written by a language model from this plasmid's Addgene catalogue record.]
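Description:
pRcCMV Cep164 (Nigg CW325) is a mammalian expression plasmid of about 8.5 kb that produces full-length human Cep164 (centrosomal protein 164 kDa, also known as NPHP15 or KIAA1052) with an N-terminal Myc epitope tag. Despite the "pRcCMV" in its name, the recorded backbone is pCJW206, a roughly 4.1 kb derivative of the Clontech vector pEGFP-C1. Three modifications were made to that parent. The GFP coding sequence was excised and the vector religated. A fragment supplying a start codon and the Myc tag was placed between the HindIII and EcoRI sites. A linker carrying FseI and NotI sites was inserted between EcoRI and PstI. The plasmid is propagated in E. coli under kanamycin selection. Its copy number is listed as unknown, and no feature table is provided, so the origin of replication and any mammalian selection cassette are not documented here.

The insert of about 4.4 kb was PCR-amplified from the Kazusa KIAA1052 cDNA clone and cloned between the FseI and NotI sites. Both sites remain intact, so the open reading frame can be excised or exchanged. Transcription is driven by the CMV promoter, which gives strong constitutive expression in transfected mammalian cells. The listed 3′ sequencing primer suggests an SV40 polyadenylation signal downstream. The depositor states that the construct was verified by sequencing.

The Myc tag allows the exogenous protein to be detected by immunofluorescence or western blotting and recovered by immunoprecipitation. The associated publication identified Cep164 as a centriole appendage protein required for primary cilium formation, so the plasmid suits localisation, overexpression and related functional studies of this protein in cultured cells.
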