Addgene plasmid #41148: pRcCMV Cep164 (Nigg CW325)
Depositing lab: Erich Nigg. Depositing organization: University of Basel. Publication: Cep164, a novel centriole appendage protein required for primary cilium formation. Graser S, Stierhof YD, Lavoie SB, Gassner OS, Lamla S, Le Clech M, Nigg EA. J Cell Biol. 2007 Oct 22;179(2):321-30. 10.1083/jcb.200707181 PubMed 17954613.
Backbone
  Vector backbone: pCJW206 (modified pEGFP-C1)
  Backbone manufacturer: Modified from Clontech
  Backbone size w/o insert (bp): 4110
  Total vector size (bp): 8500
  Modifications to backbone: FseI- and NotI-site-containing linker (AAT TCG GCC GGC CTA GCG GCC GCT GCA) inserted between EcoRI and PstI sites. Myc-tag-encoding fragment (aag ctt gct tac att tgc ttc tga cac aac tgt gtt cac tag caa cct caa aca gac acc atg gag cag aag ctg atc tcc gag gag gac ctg aac atg aat tc) inserted between HindIII and EcoRI sites. GFP-encoding sequence removed by excision with BspEI and AgeI and religation
  Vector type: Mammalian Expression
Growth in bacteria
  Bacterial resistance: Kanamycin, 50 μg/mL
  Growth temperature: 37°C
  Growth strain: DH5alpha
  Copy number: Unknown
Gene/Insert
  Gene/Insert name: Cep164 (alt names: centrosomal protein 164kDa; NPHP15; KIAA1052)
  Species: H. sapiens (human)
  Insert size (bp): 4400
  GenBank ID: NM_014956.4 AB028975
  Entrez Gene: CEP164 (a.k.a. NPHP15)
  Promoter: CMV
  Tag / fusion protein: Myc (N terminal on backbone)
  Cloning method: Restriction Enzyme; 5′ cloning site FseI (not destroyed); 3′ cloning site NotI (not destroyed)
  Sequencing primers: 5′ CMV-F; 3′ SV40-pA-R
Resource information
  A portion of this plasmid was derived from a plasmid made by: Human Cep164 cDNA from clone KIAA1052 (Kazusa DNA Research Institute).
Terms and licenses: Academic/Nonprofit Terms; Industry Terms: Not Available to Industry
Depositor comments: PCR was used to amplify a full-length human Cep164 cDNA from clone KIAA1052 (Kazusa DNA Research Institute). The cDNA was subcloned into a mammalian expression vector providing a myc epitope tag and the construct was verified by sequencing.
How to cite: pRcCMV Cep164 (Nigg CW325) was a gift from Erich Nigg (Addgene plasmid # 41148 ; http://n2t.net/addgene:41148 ; RRID:Addgene_41148)
